>Addgene plasmid #182624 | pOME0295M | addgene full sequence | sequence record 359440 | Addgene NGS Result
GACGGATCGGGAGATCTCCCGATCCCCTATGGTGCACTCTCAGTACAATCTGCTCTGATGCCGCATAGTT
AAGCCAGTATCTGCTCCCTGCTTGTGTGTTGGAGGTCGCTGAGTAGTGCGCGAGCAAAATTTAAGCTACA
ACAAGGCAAGGCTTGACCGACAATTGCATGAAGAATCTGCTTAGGGTTAGGCGTTTTGCGCTGCTTCGCG
ATGTACGGGCCAGATATACGCGTTGACATTGATTATTGACTAGTTATTAATAGTAATCAATTACGGGGTC
ATTAGTTCATAGCCCATATATGGAGTTCCGCGTTACATAACTTACGGTAAATGGCCCGCCTGGCTGACCG
CCCAACGACCCCCGCCCATTGACGTCAATAATGACGTATGTTCCCATAGTAACGCCAATAGGGACTTTCC
ATTGACGTCAATGGGTGGAGTATTTACGGTAAACTGCCCACTTGGCAGTACATCAAGTGTATCATATGCC
AAGTACGCCCCCTATTGACGTCAATGACGGTAAATGGCCCGCCTGGCATTATGCCCAGTACATGACCTTA
TGGGACTTTCCTACTTGGCAGTACATCTACGTATTAGTCATCGCTATTACCATGGTGATGCGGTTTTGGC
AGTACATCAATGGGCGTGGATAGCGGTTTGACTCACGGGGATTTCCAAGTCTCCACCCCATTGACGTCAA
TGGGAGTTTGTTTTGGCACCAAAATCAACGGGACTTTCCAAAATGTCGTAACAACTCCGCCCCATTGACG
CAAATGGGCGGTAGGCGTGTACGGTGGGAGGTCTATATAAGCAGAGCTCTCTGGCTAACTAGAGAACCCA
CTGCTTACTGGCTTATCGAAATTAATACGACTCACTATAGGGAGACCCAAGCTGGCTAGCGTTTAAACGG
GCCCTCTAGACTCGAGCGGCCGCCACTGTGCTGGATATCTGCAGAATTCTGTTTCACTAAGAAAATTAGA
CAAATAACAAAAACTTGTACACCGTGTGCGACGTTACATGACGGTACTTTCCACCAAGATATAGGTGGTG
AACCGCAGACGGCTTCAGTCACGGTGTTAAAGTAATTGTTTGTTCCAGTTATGTAAGACTCCCTCACAAA
AAACGGTACCATGGTAAGCACACCAAACCCTCTCGCCTGCGGTAAACGCACGTTTTACACGAAACGACCT
CCGGTTGAAGGCAGCGCGACCAACTACGCGCCGTGTAACACAGTTGGTCCCGTGGGAGGGGGTGGCTCAC
GAAATTACGCCTCTCCTTACCACCGGACCAACTGTGGCGCACGGCCGGAAGACTTGACACTGACACAATA
CTCGGTGCCCATACGGGAGCTATGCGGACGAGAAGTCGTAACATACACAAATTACAACACGAACCACGTT
GGCACTAACACGAAAACATAAAATAAAATGACTGTGAGAAACCCTCCCGTGCGATCGAAGTCACGCGCGG
GCAACGTTGAGCACAGGACTTACGATGCCCCGGTGCGACCGGTGAGCCCCCCTGTTGTGATTAGCGGTTG
TCTGTTTGCTCACCACCATAGCGGGGTTCGGAGGTCGCGGTGGGTAAATCATTGTGTAGGCCCTGTACTT
GACGGTGTTTGTGGCAATTCGGAGAGGATCCGAGCTCGGTACCAAGCTTAAGTTTAAACCGCTGATCAGC
CTCGACTGTGCCTTCTAGTTGCCAGCCATCTGTTGTTTGCCCCTCCCCCGTGCCTTCCTTGACCCTGGAA
GGTGCCACTCCCACTGTCCTTTCCTAATAAAATGAGGAAATTGCATCGCATTGTCTGAGTAGGTGTCATT
CTATTCTGGGGGGTGGGGTGGGGCAGGACAGCAAGGGGGAGGATTGGGAAGACAATAGCAGGCATGCTGG
GGATGCGGTGGGCTCTATGGCTTCTGAGGCGGAAAGAACCAGCTGGGGCTCTAGGGGGTATCCCC
[124 nt withheld, positions 1956-2079]
C
[91 nt withheld, positions 2081-2171]
A
[49 nt withheld, positions 2173-2221]
CCTTTGACGTTGGAGTCCACGTTCTTT
[37 nt withheld, positions 2249-2285]
ACCCTATCTCGGTCTATTCTTTTGATTTATAAGGGATTTTGCCGATTTCGGCCTATTGGTTAAAAAATGA
GCTGATTTAACAAAAATTTAACGCGAATTAATTCTGTGGAATGTGTGTCAGTTAGGGTGTGGAAAGTCCC
CAGGCTCCCCAGCAGGCAGAAGTATGCAAAGCATGCATCTCAATTAGTCAGCAACCAGGTGTGGAAAGTC
CCCAGGCTCCCCAGCAGGCAGAAGTATGCAAAGCATGCATCTCAATTAGTCAGCAACCATAGTCCCGCCC
CTAACTCCGCCCATCCCGCCCCTAACTCCGCCCAGTTCCGCCCATTCTCCGCCCCATGGCTGACTAATTT
TTTTTATTTATGCAGAGGCCGAGGCCGCCTCTGCCTCTGAGCTATTCCAGAAGTAGTGAGGAGGCTTTTT
TGGAGGCCTAGGCTTTTGCAAAAAGCTCCCGGGAGCTTGTATATCCATTTTCGGATCTGATCAAGAGACA
GGATGAGGATCGTTTCGCATGATTGAACAAGATGGATTGCACGCAGGTTCTCCGGCCGCTTGGGTGGAGA
GGCTATTCGGCTATGACTGGGCACAACAGACAATCGGCTGCTCTGATGCCGCCGTGTTCCGGCTGTCAGC
GCAGGGGCGCCCGGTTCTTTTTGTCAAGACCGACCTGTCCGGTGCCCTGAATGAACTGCAGGACGAGGCA
GCGCGGCTATCGTGGCTGGCCACGACGGGCGTTCCTTGCGCAGCTGTGCTCGACGTTGTCACTGAAGCGG
GAAGGGACTGGCTGCTATTGGGCGAAGTGCCGGGGCAGGATCTCCTGTCATCTCACCTTGCTCCTGCCGA
GAAAGTATCCATCATGGCTGATGCAATGCGGCGGCTGCATACGCTTGATCCGGCTACCTGCCCATTCGAC
CACCAAGCGAAACATCGCATCGAGCGAGCACGTACTCGGATGGAAGCCGGTCTTGTCGATCAGGATGATC
TGGACGAAGAGCATCAGGGGCTCGCGCCAGCCGAACTGTTCGCCAGGCTCAAGGCGCGCATGCCCGACGG
CGAGGATCTCGTCGTGACCCATGGCGATGCCTGCTTGCCGAATATCATGGTGGAAAATGGCCGCTTTTCT
GGATTCATCGACTGTGGCCGGCTGGGTGTGGCGGACCGCTATCAGGACATAGCGTTGGCTACCCGTGATA
TTGCTGAAGAGCTTGGCGGCGAATGGGCTGACCGCTTCCTCGTGCTTTACGGTATCGCCGCTCCCGATTC
GCAGCGCATCGCCTTCTATCGCCTTCTTGACGAGTTCTTCTGAGCGGGACTCTGGGGTTCGAAATGACCG
ACCAAGCGACGCCCAACCTGCCATCACGAGATTTCGATTCCACCGCCGCCTTCTATGAAAGGTTGGGCTT
CGGAATCGTTTTCCGGGACGCCGGCTGGATGATCCTCCAGCGCGGGGATCTCATGCTGGAGTTCTTCGCC
CACCCCAACTTGTTTATTGCAGCTTATAATGGTTACAAATAAAGCAATAGCATCACAAATTTCACAAATA
AAGCATTTTTTTCACTGCATTCTAGTTGTGGTTTGTCCAAACTCATCAATGTATCTTATCATGTCTGTAT
ACCGTCGACCTCTAGCTAGAGCTTGGCGTAATCATGGTCATAGCTGTTTCCTGTGTGAAATTGTTATCCG
CTCACAATTCCACACAACATACGAGCCGGAAGCATAAAGTGTAAAGCCTGGGGTGCCTAATGAGTGAGCT
AACTCACATTAATTGCGTTGCGCTCACTGCCCGCTTTCCAGTCGGGAAACCTGTCGTGCCAGCTGCATTA
ATGAATCGGCCAACGCGCGGGGAGAGGCGGTTTGCGTATTGGGCGCTCTTCCGCTTCCTCGCTCACTGAC
TCGCTGCGCTCGGTCGTTCGGCTGCGGCGAGCGGTATCAGCTCACTCAAAGGCGGTAATACGGTTATCCA
CAGAATCAGGGGATAACGCAGGAAAGAACATGTGAGCAAAAGGCCAGCAAAAGGCCAGGAACCGTAAAAA
GGCCGCGTTGCTGGCGTTTTTCCATAGGCTCCGCCCCCCTGACGAGCATCACAAAAATCGACGCTCAAGT
CAGAGGTGGCGAAACCCGACAGGACTATAAAGATACCAGGCGTTTCCCCCTGGAAGCTCCCTCGTGCGCT
CTCCTGTTCCGACCCTGCCGCTTACCGGATACCTGTCCGCCTTTCTCCCTTCGGGAAGCGTGGCGCTTTC
TCATAGCTCACGCTGTAGGTATCTCAGTTCGGTGTAGGTCGTTCGCTCCAAGCTGGGCTGTGTGCACGAA
CCCCCCGTTCAGCCCGACCGCTGCGCCTTATCCGGTAACTATCGTCTTGAGTCCAACCCGGTAAGACACG
ACTTATCGCCACTGGCAGCAGCCACTGGTAACAGGATTAGCAGAGCGAGGTATGTAGGCGGTGCTACAGA
GTTCTTGAAGTGGTGGCCTAACTACGGCTACACTAGAAGAACAGTATTTGGTATCTGCGCTCTGCTGAAG
CCAGTTACCTTCGGAAAAAGAGTTGGTAGCTCTTGATCCGGCAAACAAACCACCGCTGGTAGCGGTGGTT
TTTTTGTTTGCAAGCAGCAGATTACGCGCAGAAAAAAAGGATCTCAAGAAGATCCTTTGATCTTTTCTAC
GGGGTCTGACGCTCAGTGGAACGAAAACTCACGTTAAGGGATTTTGGTCATGAGATTATCAAAAAGGATC
TTCACCTAGATCCTTTTAAATTAAAAATGAAGTTTTAAATCAATCTAAAGTATATATGAGTAAACTTGGT
CTGACAGTTACCAATGCTTAATCAGTGAGGCACCTATCTCAGCGATCTGTCTATTTCGTTCATCCATAGT
TGCCTGACTCCCCGTCGTGTAGATAACTACGATACGGGAGGGCTTACCATCTGGCCCCAGTGCTGCAATG
ATACCGCGAGACCCACGCTCACCGGCTCCAGATTTATCAGCAATAAACCAGCCAGCCGGAAGGGCCGAGC
GCAGAAGTGGTCCTGCAACTTTATCCGCCTCCATCCAGTCTATTAATTGTTGCCGGGAAGCTAGAGTAAG
TAGTTCGCCAGTTAATAGTTTGCGCAACGTTGTTGCCATTGCTACAGGCATCGTGGTGTCACGCTCGTCG
TTTGGTATGGCTTCATTCAGCTCCGGTTCCCAACGATCAAGGCGAGTTACATGATCCCCCATGTTGTGCA
AAAAAGCGGTTAGCTCCTTCGGTCCTCCGATCGTTGTCAGAAGTAAGTTGGCCGCAGTGTTATCACTCAT
GGTTATGGCAGCACTGCATAATTCTCTTACTGTCATGCCATCCGTAAGATGCTTTTCTGTGACTGGTGAG
TACTCAACCAAGTCATTCTGAGAATAGTGTATGCGGCGACCGAGTTGCTCTTGCCCGGCGTCAATACGGG
ATAATACCGCGCCACATAGCAGAACTTTAAAAGTGCTCATCATTGGAAAACGTTCTTCGGGGCGAAAACT
CTCAAGGATCTTACCGCTGTTGAGATCCAGTTCGATGTAACCCACTCGTGCACCCAACTGATCTTCAGCA
TCTTTTACTTTCACCAGCGTTTCTGGGTGAGCAAAAACAGGAAGGCAAAATGCCGCAAAAAAGGGAATAA
GGGCGACACGGAAATGTTGAATACTCATACTCTTCCTTTTTCAATATTATTGAAGCATTTATCAGGGTTA
TTGTCTCATGAGCGGATACATATTTGAATGTATTTAGAAAAATAAACAAATAGGGGTTCCGCGCACATTT
CCCCGAAAAGTGCCACCTGACGTC
Features (pLannotate 1.2.2; 19 found; start..end, strand, type, name):
     28..80      -  misc_feature   bom (fragment): basis of mobility region from pBR322
    235..614     +  enhancer       CMV enhancer: human cytomegalovirus immediate early enhancer
    615..818     +  promoter       CMV promoter: human cytomegalovirus (CMV) immediate early promoter
    814..847     +  LTR            5' LTR (truncated) (fragment): truncated 5' long terminal repeat (LTR) from HIV-1
    863..881     +  promoter       T7 promoter: promoter for bacteriophage T7 RNA polymerase
   1686..1910    +  polyA_signal   bGH poly(A) signal: bovine growth hormone polyadenylation signal
   1914..1935    +  promoter       SV40 promoter (fragment): SV40 enhancer and early promoter
   1956..2384    +  rep_origin     f1 ori (sequence partly withheld): f1 bacteriophage origin of replication; arrow indicates direction of (+) strand synthesis
   2398..2727    +  promoter       SV40 promoter: SV40 enhancer and early promoter
   2794..3585    +  CDS            neo: KKA2_KLEPN - Also known as kan, nptII. Experimental evidence at protein level: Swiss-Prot protein existence level 1. Resistance to kanamycin, neomycin, paromomycin, ribostamycin, butirosin and gentamicin B. From Klebsiella pneumoniae.
   3609..3767    +  CDS            ble (fragment): BLE_KLEPN - Experimental evidence at protein level: Swiss-Prot protein existence level 1. Binding protein with a strong affinity to the bleomycin family of antibiotics. Binds to CL990; an antimitotic-antibiotic compound. From Klebsiella pneumoniae.
   3762..3883    +  polyA_signal   SV40 poly(A) signal: SV40 polyadenylation signal
   3956..3972    -  protein_bind   lac operator: The lac repressor binds to the lac operator to inhibit transcription in E. coli. This inhibition can be relieved by adding lactose or isopropyl-β-D-thiogalactopyranoside (IPTG). lac repressor encoded by lacI
   3980..4010    -  promoter       lac promoter: promoter for the E. coli lac operon
   4025..4046    -  protein_bind   CAP binding site: CAP binding activates transcription in the presence of cAMP. E. coli catabolite activator protein
   4059..4151    -  CDS            lacI (fragment): lac repressor; lacI; The lac repressor binds to the lac operator to inhibit transcription in E. coli. This inhibition can be relieved by adding lactose or isopropyl-β-D-thiogalactopyranoside (IPTG).
   4334..4922    -  rep_origin     ori: high-copy-number ColE1/pMB1/pBR322/pUC origin of replication
   5093..5953    -  CDS            AmpR: β-lactamase; bla; confers resistance to ampicillin, carbenicillin, and related antibiotics
   5954..6058    -  promoter       AmpR promoter: bla
