[The description below was written by a language model from this plasmid's Addgene catalogue record and pLannotate feature annotations shown in this document.]
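Description:
pOME0295M is a mammalian expression plasmid built on the pcDNA3.1(-) backbone that serves as a negative control for studies of the Kaposi's sarcoma-associated herpesvirus (KSHV) Kaposin locus. Its 688 bp insert is catalogued as a synthetic reverse (reverse-complement) version of the Kaposin cluster carrying a deletion of the Kaposin ATG start codon. The insert therefore matches the native region in length and base composition but should not give rise to the authentic transcript or protein. The insert itself is not annotated in the feature table. It presumably lies in the unannotated interval between the T7 promoter and the bGH polyadenylation signal, a gap large enough to hold it. The record does not state the cloning method or the exact experimental context beyond the control function.

Transcription in mammalian cells is driven by the human CMV immediate-early enhancer and promoter and is terminated by the bGH poly(A) signal. The T7 promoter just upstream of the insert site would also allow in vitro transcription. A separate SV40 early promoter drives the neomycin phosphotransferase gene, followed by an SV40 poly(A) signal, so stably transfected cells can be selected with G418. In bacteria the plasmid replicates from a high-copy ColE1/pUC-type origin and is selected with ampicillin through the β-lactamase gene and its own promoter. An f1 origin is also present and permits production of single-stranded DNA. Several short annotated fragments (HIV-1 LTR, ble, lacI, bom and the lac promoter/operator region) appear to be backbone remnants or partial matches from automated annotation rather than functional parts of the design.
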