Addgene plasmid #182624: pOME0295M
Purpose: KSHV Reverse Sequence Negative control Kaposinclouster_RevCompl-KapATGdel_Syn
Depositing lab: Dirk Dittmer. Depositing organization: University of North Carolina at Chapel Hill.
Backbone
  Vector backbone: pcDNA3.1 (-)
  Vector type: Mammalian Expression
Growth in bacteria
  Bacterial resistance: Ampicillin, 100 μg/mL
  Growth temperature: 37°C
  Growth strain: DH5alpha
  Copy number: High Copy
Gene/Insert
  Gene/Insert name: KSHV Kaposincluster_RevCompl_KapATGdel_SYN_rev
  Species: Other
  Insert size (bp): 688
  Cloning method: Unknown
Terms and licenses: Academic/Nonprofit Terms; Industry Terms: Not Available to Industry
How to cite: pOME0295M was a gift from Dirk Dittmer (Addgene plasmid # 182624 ; http://n2t.net/addgene:182624 ; RRID:Addgene_182624)
