>Addgene plasmid #182624 | pOME0295M | depositor partial sequence | sequence record 353545 | Insert
GAATTCTGTTTCACTAAGAAAATTAGACAAATAACAAAAACTTGTACACCGTGTGCGACGTTACATGACG
GTACTTTCCACCAAGATATAGGTGGTGAACCGCAGACGGCTTCAGTCACGGTGTTAAAGTAATTGTTTGT
TCCAGTTATGTAAGACTCCCTCACAAAAAACGGTACCATGGTAAGCACACCAAACCCTCTCGCCTGCGGT
AAACGCACGTTTTACACGAAACGACCTCCGGTTGAAGGCAGCGCGACCAACTACGCGCCGTGTAACACAG
TTGGTCCCGTGGGAGGGGGTGGCTCACGAAATTACGCCTCTCCTTACCACCGGACCAACTGTGGCGCACG
GCCGGAAGACTTGACACTGACACAATACTCGGTGCCCATACGGGAGCTATGCGGACGAGAAGTCGTAACA
TACACAAATTACAACACGAACCACGTTGGCACTAACACGAAAACATAAAATAAAATGACTGTGAGAAACC
CTCCCGTGCGATCGAAGTCACGCGCGGGCAACGTTGAGCACAGGACTTACGATGCCCCGGTGCGACCGGT
GAGCCCCCCTGTTGTGATTAGCGGTTGTCTGTTTGCTCACCACCATAGCGGGGTTCGGAGGTCGCGGTGG
GTAAATCATTGTGTAGGCCCTGTACTTGACGGTGTTTGTGGCAATTCGGAGAGGATCC
